Addgene plasmid #65229: shERK2a-mlpx-puro
Purpose: encodes a shRNA against ERK2
Depositing lab: Gerardo Ferbeyre. Depositing organization: University of Montreal. Publication: Tumor suppressor activity of the ERK/MAPK pathway by promoting selective protein degradation. Deschenes-Simard X, Gaumont-Leclerc MF, Bourdeau V, Lessard F, Moiseeva O, Forest V, Igelmann S, Mallette FA, Saba-El-Leil MK, Meloche S, Saad F, Mes-Masson AM, Ferbeyre G. Genes Dev. 2013 Apr 15;27(8):900-15. doi: 10.1101/gad.203984.112. Epub 2013 Apr 18. PubMed 23599344.
Backbone
  Vector backbone: pMLPX
  Backbone size w/o insert (bp): 6533
  Total vector size (bp): 6617
  Vector type: Mammalian Expression
  Selectable markers: Puromycin
Growth in bacteria
  Bacterial resistance: Ampicillin, 100 μg/mL
  Growth temperature: 37°C
  Growth strain: Top10
  Copy number: High Copy
Gene/Insert
  Gene/Insert name: shRNA against ERK2
  gRNA/shRNA sequence: CCAGATCCTCAGAGGGTTAAA
  Species: H. sapiens (human)
  Entrez Gene: MAPK1 (a.k.a. ERK, ERK-2, ERK2, ERT1, MAPK2, NS13, P42MAPK, PRKM1, PRKM2, p38, p40, p41, p41mapk, p42-MAPK)
  Cloning method: Restriction Enzyme; 5′ cloning site XhoI (not destroyed); 3′ cloning site EcoRI (not destroyed)
  Sequencing primers: 5′ cccttgaacctcctcGttcgac; 3′ CTTCGCGCCACCTTCTACTCCT
Terms and licenses: Academic/Nonprofit Terms; Industry Terms: Not Available to Industry
How to cite: shERK2a-mlpx-puro was a gift from Gerardo Ferbeyre (Addgene plasmid # 65229 ; http://n2t.net/addgene:65229 ; RRID:Addgene_65229)
