[The description below was written by a language model from this plasmid's Addgene catalogue record and pLannotate feature annotations shown in this document.]
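Description:
shERK2a-mlpx-puro is a retroviral shRNA expression plasmid built on the pMLPX backbone. It is catalogued as a mammalian expression vector, although its annotated features are those of an MSCV-type gammaretroviral transfer vector. The viral portion is bounded by 5' and 3' long terminal repeats from murine embryonic stem cell virus and includes the MESV Ψ packaging signal and a truncated MMLV gag segment lacking its start codon. Together these elements allow the transcript to be packaged into retroviral particles when the viral proteins are supplied in trans, and then integrated into target cells. In bacteria the plasmid is maintained by a high-copy ColE1/pUC-type origin with ampicillin resistance. The short lacI, lacZα, rop, bom, TcR and env fragments in the table appear to be non-functional leftovers from backbone construction.

The payload is a short hairpin RNA directed against human ERK2 (MAPK1), cloned between XhoI and EcoRI sites that remain intact. The hairpin sits between the 5' and 3' flanking sequences of human miR-30a, so it is made as a microRNA-like primary transcript and processed by the endogenous miRNA machinery into the mature silencing RNA. No dedicated promoter is annotated upstream of this cassette, which suggests transcription from the 5' LTR, though the record does not say so. Downstream, a mouse PGK promoter drives puromycin N-acetyltransferase, allowing puromycin selection of stably transduced cells.

The construct is intended for stable ERK2 knockdown in human cells, and the associated publication concerns the tumour suppressor activity of the ERK/MAPK pathway. The catalogue size of 6617 bp differs slightly from the 6630 nt sequence record.
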