Features (pLannotate 1.2.2; 20 found; start..end, strand, type, name):
    579..920     +  misc_feature   MESV Ψ: packaging signal of murine embryonic stem cell virus
    987..1403    +  CDS            gag (truncated): truncated Moloney murine leukemia virus (MMLV) gag gene lacking the start codon
   1443..1536    +  ncRNA          5' miR-30a: sequence upstream of the 71-nt precursor of the human miR-30a microRNA (Zeng et al., 2002) miRNA
   1647..1759    +  ncRNA          3' miR-30a: sequence downstream of the 71-nt precursor of the human miR-30a microRNA (Zeng et al., 2002) miRNA
   1773..2272    +  promoter       PGK promoter: mouse phosphoglycerate kinase 1 promoter
   2293..2892    +  CDS            PuroR: puromycin N-acetyltransferase; pac from Streptomyces alboniger; confers resistance to puromycin
   2992..3506    +  LTR            3' LTR: 3' long terminal repeat from murine embryonic stem cell virus
   3699..3715    -  protein_bind   lac operator: The lac repressor binds to the lac operator to inhibit transcription in E. coli. This inhibition can be relieved by adding lactose or isopropyl-β-D-thiogalactopyranoside (IPTG). lac repressor encoded by lacI
   3723..3753    -  promoter       lac promoter: promoter for the E. coli lac operon
   3768..3789    -  protein_bind   CAP binding site: CAP binding activates transcription in the presence of cAMP. E. coli catabolite activator protein
   3802..3894    -  CDS            lacI (fragment): lac repressor; lacI; The lac repressor binds to the lac operator to inhibit transcription in E. coli. This inhibition can be relieved by adding lactose or isopropyl-β-D-thiogalactopyranoside (IPTG).
   4077..4665    -  rep_origin     ori: high-copy-number ColE1/pMB1/pBR322/pUC origin of replication
   4836..5696    -  CDS            AmpR: β-lactamase; bla; confers resistance to ampicillin, carbenicillin, and related antibiotics
   5697..5801    -  promoter       AmpR promoter: bla
   5896..5931    +  CDS            rop (fragment): Rop protein, which maintains plasmids at low copy number; rop
   6033..6132    +  misc_feature   bom (fragment): basis of mobility region from pBR322
   6138..6287    -  CDS            lacZα (fragment): LacZα fragment of β-galactosidase; lacZ fragment
   6287..6488    -  CDS            TcR (fragment): tetracycline efflux protein; tet; confers resistance to tetracycline
   6489..6587    +  CDS            env (fragment): murine leukemia virus gPr80 envelope polyprotein precursor; env; proteolytically cleaved into gp70SU and p15TM subunits
   6629..515     +  LTR            5' LTR (across the origin): 5' long terminal repeat from murine embryonic stem cell virus
>Addgene plasmid #65229 | shERK2a-mlpx-puro | depositor full sequence | sequence record 121584 | shERK2a-mlpx-puro sequence 6630 bps
TGAAAGACCCCACCTGTAGGTTTGGCAAGCTAGCTTAAGTAACGCCATTTTGCAAGGCATGGAAAATACA
TAACTGAGAATAGAGAAGTTCAGATCAAGGTTAGGAACAGAGAGACAGCAGAATATGGGCCAAACAGGAT
ATCTGTGGTAAGCAGTTCCTGCCCCGGCTCAGGGCCAAGAACAGATGGTCCCCAGATGCGGTCCCGCCCT
CAGCAGTTTCTAGAGAACCATCAGATGTTTCCAGGGTGCCCCAAGGACCTGAAATGACCCTGTGCCTTAT
TTGAACTAACCAATCAGTTCGCTTCTCGCTTCTGTTCGCGCGCTTCTGCTCCCCGAGCTCAATAAAAGAG
CCCACAACCCCTCACTCGGCGCGCCAGTCCTCCGATAGACTGCGTCGCCCGGGTACCCGTATTCCCAATA
AAGCCTCTTGCTGTTTGCATCCGAATCGTGGACTCGCTGATCCTTGGGAGGGTCTCCTCAGATTGATTGA
CTGCCCACCTCGGGGGTCTTTCATTTGGAGGTTCCACCGAGATTTGGAGACCCCTGCCCAGGGACCACCG
ACCCCCCCGCCGGGAGGTAAGCTGGCCAGCGGTCGTTTCGTGTCTGTCTCTGTCTTTGTGCGTGTTTGTG
CCGGCATCTAATGTTTGCGCCTGCGTCTGTACTAGTTAGCTAACTAGCTCTGTATCTGGCGGACCCGTGG
TGGAACTGACGAGTTCTGAACACCCGGCCGCAACCCTGGGAGACGTCCCAGGGACTTTGGGGGCCGTTTT
TGTGGCCCGACCTGAGGAAGGGAGTCGATGTGGAATCCGACCCCGTCAGGATATGTGGTTCTGGTAGGAG
ACGAGAACCTAAAACAGTTCCCGCCTCCGTCTGAATTTTTGCTTTCGGTTTGGAACCGAAGCCGCGCGTC
TTGTCTGCTGCAGCGCTGCAGCATCGTTCTGTGTTGTCTCTGTCTGACTGTGTTTCTGTATTTGTCTGAA
AATTAGGGCCAGACTGTTACCACTCCCTTAAGTTTGACCTTAGGTCACTGGAAAGATGTCGAGCGGATCG
CTCACAACCAGTCGGTAGATGTCAAGAAGAGACGTTGGGTTACCTTCTGCTCTGCAGAATGGCCAACCTT
TAACGTCGGATGGCCGCGAGACGGCACCTTTAACCGAGACCTCATCACCCAGGTTAAGATCAAGGTCTTT
TCACCTGGCCCGCATGGACACCCAGACCAGGTCCCCTACATCGTGACCTGGGAAGCCTTGGCTTTTGACC
CCCCTCCCTGGGTCAAGCCCTTTGTACACCCTAAGCCTCCGCCTCCTCTTCCTCCATCCGCCCCGTCTCT
CCCCCTTGAACCTCCTCGTTCGACCCCGCCTCGATCCTCCCTTTATCCAGCCCTCACTCCTTCTCTAGGC
GCCGGAATTAGATCTCTCGACTAGGGATAACAGGGTAATTGTTTGAATGAGGCTTCAGTACTTTACAGAA
TCGTTGCCTGCACATCTTGGAAACACTTGCTGGGATTACTTCTTCAGGTTAACCCAACAGAAGGCTCGAG
AAGGTATATGCTGTTGACAGTGAGCGCCCAGATCCTCAGAGGGTTAAATAGTGAAGCCACAGATGTATTT
AACCCTCTGAGGATCTGGTTGCCTACTGCCTCGGAATTCAAGGGGCTACTTTAGGAGCAATTATCTTGTT
TACTAAAACTGAATACCTTGCTATCTCTTTGATACATTTTTACAAAGCTGAATTAAAATGGTATAAATTA
AATCACTTTTTTCAATTCTACCGGGTAGGGGAGGCGCTTTTCCCAAGGCAGTCTGGAGCATGCGCTTTAG
CAGCCCCGCTGGGCACTTGGCGCTACACAAGTGGCCTCTGGCCTCGCACACATTCCACATCCACCGGTAG
GCGCCAACCGGCTCCGTTCTTTGGTGGCCCCTTCGCGCCACCTTCTACTCCTCCCCTAGTCAGGAAGTTC
CCCCCCGCCCCGCAGCTCGCGTCGTGCAGGACGTGACAAATGGAAGTAGCACGTCTCACTAGTCTCGTGC
AGATGGACAGCACCGCTGAGCAATGGAAGCGGGTAGGCCTTTGGGGCAGCGGCCAATAGCAGCTTTGCTC
CTTCGCTTTCTGGGCTCAGAGGCTGGGAAGGGGTGGGTCCGGGGGCGGGCTCAGGGGCGGGCTCAGGGGC
GGGGCGGGCGCCCGAAGGTCCTCCGGAGGCCCGGCATTCTGCACGCTTCAAAAGCGCACGTCTGCCGCGC
TGTTCTCCTCTTCCTCATCTCCGGGCCTTTCGACCTGCAGCCCAAGCTTACCATGACCGAGTACAAGCCC
ACGGTGCGCCTCGCCACCCGCGACGACGTCCCCAGGGCCGTACGCACCCTCGCCGCCGCGTTCGCCGACT
ACCCCGCCACGCGCCACACCGTCGATCCGGACCGCCACATCGAGCGGGTCACCGAGCTGCAAGAACTCTT
CCTCACGCGCGTCGGGCTCGACATCGGCAAGGTGTGGGTCGCGGACGACGGCGCCGCGGTGGCGGTCTGG
ACCACGCCGGAGAGCGTCGAAGCGGGGGCGGTGTTCGCCGAGATCGGCCCGCGCATGGCCGAGTTGAGCG
GTTCCCGGCTGGCCGCGCAGCAACAGATGGAAGGCCTCCTGGCGCCGCACCGGCCCAAGGAGCCCGCGTG
GTTCCTGGCCACCGTCGGCGTCTCGCCCGACCACCAGGGCAAGGGTCTGGGCAGCGCCGTCGTGCTCCCC
GGAGTGGAGGCGGCCGAGCGCGCCGGGGTGCCCGCCTTCCTGGAGACCTCCGCGCCCCGCAACCTCCCCT
TCTACGAGCGGCTCGGCTTCACCGTCACCGCCGACGTCGAGGTGCCCGAAGGACCGCGCACCTGGTGCAT
GACCCGCAAGCCCGGTGCCTGACGCCCGCCCCACGACCCGCAGCGCCCGACCGAAAGGAGCGCACGACCC
CATGCATCGATAAAATAAAAGATTTTATTTAGTCTCCAGAAAAAGGGGGGAATGAAAGACCCCACCTGTA
GGTTTGGCAAGCTAGCTTAAGTAACGCCATTTTGCAAGGCATGGAAAATACATAACTGAGAATAGAGAAG
TTCAGATCAAGGTTAGGAACAGAGAGACAGCAGAATATGGGCCAAACAGGATATCTGTGGTAAGCAGTTC
CTGCCCCGGCTCAGGGCCAAGAACAGATGGTCCCCAGATGCGGTCCCGCCCTCAGCAGTTTCTAGAGAAC
CATCAGATGTTTCCAGGGTGCCCCAAGGACCTGAAATGACCCTGTGCCTTATTTGAACTAACCAATCAGT
TCGCTTCTCGCTTCTGTTCGCGCGCTTCTGCTCCCCGAGCTCAATAAAAGAGCCCACAACCCCTCACTCG
GCGCGCCAGTCCTCCGATAGACTGCGTCGCCCGGGTACCCGTGTATCCAATAAACCCTCTTGCAGTTGCA
TCCGACTTGTGGTCTCGCTGTTCCTTGGGAGGGTCTCCTCTGAGTGATTGACTACCCGTCAGCGGGGGTC
TTTCATGGGTAACAGTTTCTTGAAGTTGGAGAACAACATTCTGAGGGTAGGAGTCGAATATTAAGTAATC
CTGACTCAATTAGCCACTGTTTTGAATCCACATACTCCAATACTCCTGAAATAGTTCATTATGGACAGCG
CAGAAGAGCTGGGGAGAATTAATTCGTAATCATGGTCATAGCTGTTTCCTGTGTGAAATTGTTATCCGCT
CACAATTCCACACAACATACGAGCCGGAAGCATAAAGTGTAAAGCCTGGGGTGCCTAATGAGTGAGCTAA
CTCACATTAATTGCGTTGCGCTCACTGCCCGCTTTCCAGTCGGGAAACCTGTCGTGCCAGCTGCATTAAT
GAATCGGCCAACGCGCGGGGAGAGGCGGTTTGCGTATTGGGCGCTCTTCCGCTTCCTCGCTCACTGACTC
GCTGCGCTCGGTCGTTCGGCTGCGGCGAGCGGTATCAGCTCACTCAAAGGCGGTAATACGGTTATCCACA
GAATCAGGGGATAACGCAGGAAAGAACATGTGAGCAAAAGGCCAGCAAAAGGCCAGGAACCGTAAAAAGG
CCGCGTTGCTGGCGTTTTTCCATAGGCTCCGCCCCCCTGACGAGCATCACAAAAATCGACGCTCAAGTCA
GAGGTGGCGAAACCCGACAGGACTATAAAGATACCAGGCGTTTCCCCCTGGAAGCTCCCTCGTGCGCTCT
CCTGTTCCGACCCTGCCGCTTACCGGATACCTGTCCGCCTTTCTCCCTTCGGGAAGCGTGGCGCTTTCTC
ATAGCTCACGCTGTAGGTATCTCAGTTCGGTGTAGGTCGTTCGCTCCAAGCTGGGCTGTGTGCACGAACC
CCCCGTTCAGCCCGACCGCTGCGCCTTATCCGGTAACTATCGTCTTGAGTCCAACCCGGTAAGACACGAC
TTATCGCCACTGGCAGCAGCCACTGGTAACAGGATTAGCAGAGCGAGGTATGTAGGCGGTGCTACAGAGT
TCTTGAAGTGGTGGCCTAACTACGGCTACACTAGAAGGACAGTATTTGGTATCTGCGCTCTGCTGAAGCC
AGTTACCTTCGGAAAAAGAGTTGGTAGCTCTTGATCCGGCAAACAAACCACCGCTGGTAGCGGTGGTTTT
TTTGTTTGCAAGCAGCAGATTACGCGCAGAAAAAAAGGATCTCAAGAAGATCCTTTGATCTTTTCTACGG
GGTCTGACGCTCAGTGGAACGAAAACTCACGTTAAGGGATTTTGGTCATGAGATTATCAAAAAGGATCTT
CACCTAGATCCTTTTAAATTAAAAATGAAGTTTTAAATCAATCTAAAGTATATATGAGTAAACTTGGTCT
GACAGTTACCAATGCTTAATCAGTGAGGCACCTATCTCAGCGATCTGTCTATTTCGTTCATCCATAGTTG
CCTGACTCCCCGTCGTGTAGATAACTACGATACGGGAGGGCTTACCATCTGGCCCCAGTGCTGCAATGAT
ACCGCGAGACCCACGCTCACCGGCTCCAGATTTATCAGCAATAAACCAGCCAGCCGGAAGGGCCGAGCGC
AGAAGTGGTCCTGCAACTTTATCCGCCTCCATCCAGTCTATTAATTGTTGCCGGGAAGCTAGAGTAAGTA
GTTCGCCAGTTAATAGTTTGCGCAACGTTGTTGCCATTGCTACAGGCATCGTGGTGTCACGCTCGTCGTT
TGGTATGGCTTCATTCAGCTCCGGTTCCCAACGATCAAGGCGAGTTACATGATCCCCCATGTTGTGCAAA
AAAGCGGTTAGCTCCTTCGGTCCTCCGATCGTTGTCAGAAGTAAGTTGGCCGCAGTGTTATCACTCATGG
TTATGGCAGCACTGCATAATTCTCTTACTGTCATGCCATCCGTAAGATGCTTTTCTGTGACTGGTGAGTA
CTCAACCAAGTCATTCTGAGAATAGTGTATGCGGCGACCGAGTTGCTCTTGCCCGGCGTCAATACGGGAT
AATACCGCGCCACATAGCAGAACTTTAAAAGTGCTCATCATTGGAAAACGTTCTTCGGGGCGAAAACTCT
CAAGGATCTTACCGCTGTTGAGATCCAGTTCGATGTAACCCACTCGTGCACCCAACTGATCTTCAGCATC
TTTTACTTTCACCAGCGTTTCTGGGTGAGCAAAAACAGGAAGGCAAAATGCCGCAAAAAAGGGAATAAGG
GCGACACGGAAATGTTGAATACTCATACTCTTCCTTTTTCAATATTATTGAAGCATTTATCAGGGTTATT
GTCTCATGAGCGGATACATATTTGAATGTATTTAGAAAAATAAACAAATAGGGGTTCCGCGCACATTTCC
CCGAAAAGTGCCACCTGACGTCTAAGAAACCATTATTATCATGACATTAACCTATAAAAATAGGCGTATC
ACGAGGCCCTTTCGTCTCGCGCGTTTCGGTGATGACGGTGAAAACCTCTGACACATGCAGCTCCCGGAGA
CGGTCACAGCTTGTCTGTAAGCGGATGCCGGGAGCAGACAAGCCCGTCAGGGCGCGTCAGCGGGTGTTGG
CGGGTGTCGGGGCTGGCTTAACTATGCGGCATCAGAGCAGATTGTACTGAGAGTGCACCATATGCGGTGT
GAAATACCGCACAGATGCGTAAGGAGAAAATACCGCATCAGGCGCCATTCGCCATTCAGGCTGCGCAACT
GTTGGGAAGGGCGATCGGTGCGGGCCTCTTCGCTATTACGCCAGCTGGCGAAAGGGGGATGTGCTGCAAG
GCGATTAAGTTGGGTAACGCCAGGGTTTTCCCAGTCACGACGTTGTAAAACGACGGCGCAAGGAATGGTG
CATGCAAGGAGATGGCGCCCAACAGTCCCCCGGCCACGGGGCCTGCCACCATACCCACGCCGAAACAAGC
GCTCATGAGCCCGAAGTGGCGAGCCCGATCTTCCCCATCGGTGATGTCGGCGATATAGGCGCCAGCAACC
GCACCTGTGGCGCCGGTGATGCCGGCCACGATGCGTCCGGCGTAGAGGCGATTAGTCCAATTTGTTAAAG
ACAGGATATCAGTGGTCCAGGCTCTAGTTTTGACTCAACAATATCACCAGCTGAAGCCTATAGAGTACGA
GCCATAGATAAAATAAAAGATTTTATTTAGTCTCCAGAAAAAGGGGGGAA
