>Addgene plasmid #65229 | shERK2a-mlpx-puro | addgene partial sequence | sequence record 116636 | pBABE5 5'-CTTTATCCAGCCCTCAC-3'
ACAGGGTAATTGTTTGAATGAGGCTTCAGTACTTTACAGAATCGTTGCCTGCACATCTTGGAAACACTTG
CTGGGATTACTTCTTCAGGTTAACCCAACAGAAGGCTCGAGAAGGTATATGCTGTTGACAGTGAGCGCCC
AGATCCTCAGAGGGTTAAATAGTGAAGCCACAGATGTATTTAACCCTCTGAGGATCTGGTTGCCTACTGC
CTCGGAATTCAAGGGGCTACTTTAGGAGCAATTATCTTGTTTACTAAAACTGAATACCTTGCTATCTCTT
TGATACATTTTTACAAAGCTGAATTAAAATGGTATAAATTAAATCACTTTTTTCAATTCTACCGGGTAGG
GGAGGCGCTTTTCCCAAGGCAGTCTGGAGCATGCGCTTTAGCAGCCCCGCTGGGCACTTGGCGCTACACA
AGTGGCCTCTGGCCTCGCACACATTCCACATCCACCGGTAGGCGCCAACCGGCTCCGTTCTTTGGTGGCC
CCTTCGCGCCACCTTCTACTCCTCCCCTAGTCAGGAAGTTCCCCCCCGCCCCGCAGCTCGCGTCGTGCAG
GACGTGACAAATGGAAGTAGCACGTCTCACTAGTCTCGTGCAGATGGACAGCACCGCTGAGCAATGGAAG
CGGGTAGGCCTTTGGGGCAGCGGCCAATAGCAGCTTTGCTCCTTCGCTTTCTGGGCTCAGAGGCTGGGAA
GGGGTGGGTCCGGGGGCGGGCTCAGGGGCGGGCTCAGGGGCGGGGCGGGCGCCCGAAGGTCCTCCGGAGG
CCCGGCATTCTGCACGCTTCAAAAGCGCACGTCTGCCGCGCTGTTCTCCTCTTCCTCATCTCCGGGCCTT
TCGACCTGCAGCC
