>Addgene plasmid #65229 | shERK2a-mlpx-puro | addgene partial sequence | sequence record 116668 | mPGK-F 5'-cattctgcacgcttcaaaag-3'
ATCTCCGGGCCTTTCGACCTGCAGCCCAAGCTTACCATGACCGAGTACAAGCCCACGGTGCGCCTCGCCA
CCCGCGACGACGTCCCCAGGGCCGTACGCACCCTCGCCGCCGCGTTCGCCGACTACCCCGCCACGCGCCA
CACCGTCGATCCGGACCGCCACATCGAGCGGGTCACCGAGCTGCAAGAACTCTTCCTCACGCGCGTCGGG
CTCGACATCGGCAAGGTGTGGGTCGCGGACGACGGCGCCGCGGTGGCGGTCTGGACCACGCCGGAGAGCG
TCGAAGCGGGGGCGGTGTTCGCCGAGATCGGCCCGCGCATGGCCGAGTTGAGCGGTTCCCGGCTGGCCGC
GCAGCAACAGATGGAAGGCCTCCTGGCGCCGCACCGGCCCAAGGAGCCCGCGTGGTTCCTGGCCACCGTC
GGCGTCTCGCCCGACCACCAGGGCAAGGGTCTGGGCAGCGCCGTCGTGCTCCCCGGAGTGGAGGCGGCCG
AGCGCGCCGGGGTGCCCGCCTTCCTGGAGACCTCCGCGCCCCGCAACCTCCCCTTCTACGAGCGGCTCGG
CTTCACCGTCACCGCCGACGTCGAGGTGCCCGAAGGACCGCGCACCTGGTGCATGACCCGCAAGCCCGGT
GCCTGACGCCCGCCCCACGACCCGCAGCGCCCGACCGAAAGGAGCGCACGACCCCATGCATCGATAAAAT
AAAAGATTTTATTTAGTCTCCAGAA
